Addgene plasmid #48292: pET His6 Thioredoxin TEV cloning vector with BioBrick polycistronic restriction sites (9T)
Purpose: (Empty Backbone)
Depositing lab: Scott Gradia. Depositing organization: University of California, Berkeley.
Backbone
  Vector backbone: pET
  Backbone size (bp): 5110
  Vector type: Bacterial Expression
  Tag / fusion protein: His6 (N terminal on backbone); Thioredoxin (N terminal on backbone)
Growth in bacteria
  Bacterial resistance: Ampicillin, 100 μg/mL
  Growth temperature: 37°C
  Growth strain: XL1 Blue
  Copy number: Low Copy
Gene/Insert
  Gene/Insert name: None
Terms and licenses: Academic/Nonprofit Terms; Industry Terms: Not Available to Industry
Depositor comments: This plasmid is an empty vector to be used with a LIC cloning protocol. It has a TEV cleavable His6-Thioredoxin fusion tag on the N-terminusTo clone into this vector, add LIC fusion tags to the 5' end of your PCR primers. Forward - 5'TACTTCCAATCCAATGCA3' Reverse - 5'TTATCCACTTCCAATGTTATTA3' Linearize the plasmid with SspI and gel purify. When digesting the DNA with T4 polymerase for LIC, use dCTP for insert and dGTP for vector. Series 9 vectors have BioBrick restriction sites to facilitate subcloning reactions to make polycistronic expression vectors. NotI, PacI, AsiSI, and SbfI are the restriction enzyme sites that flank your open reading frame. More information on this vector can be found through http://qb3.berkeley.edu/qb3/macrolab/
How to cite: pET His6 Thioredoxin TEV cloning vector with BioBrick polycistronic restriction sites (9T) was a gift from Scott Gradia (Addgene plasmid # 48292 ; http://n2t.net/addgene:48292 ; RRID:Addgene_48292)
