[The description below was written by a language model from this plasmid's Addgene catalogue record and pLannotate feature annotations shown in this document.]
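Description:
pET His6 Thioredoxin TEV cloning vector with BioBrick polycistronic restriction sites (9T) is an empty 5,110 bp bacterial expression backbone of the pET family, designed to receive an open reading frame by ligation-independent cloning (LIC). It is maintained in E. coli through a ColE1/pBR322-type origin accompanied by the bom region and the rop gene, which keeps copy number low, in line with the catalogue's low-copy designation. Selection is by ampicillin via the bla β-lactamase gene and its own promoter. The feature table also picks up two tetracycline-resistance fragments and a tet promoter. These are remnants of the pBR322 ancestry, interrupted by the expression cassette, and not a functional marker.

The expression cassette runs from a T7 promoter and the phage T7 gene 10 ribosome binding site into an N-terminal 6xHis tag, E. coli thioredoxin (TrxA) and a TEV protease recognition site, and ends at a T7 terminator. No lac operator or lacI gene is annotated. The short "SET1" fragment just upstream of the terminator is probably a match to T7 gene 10-derived sequence and not an intended tag. A gene of interest is inserted downstream of the TEV site after linearising the vector with SspI and generating LIC overhangs with T4 polymerase. The resulting fusion carries the His tag for affinity purification and thioredoxin, commonly used to improve solubility, and both can be removed by TEV cleavage. Transcription requires a host that supplies T7 RNA polymerase. As a "series 9" vector, it has NotI, PacI, AsiSI and SbfI sites flanking the open reading frame. These allow BioBrick-style subcloning of cassettes into polycistronic constructs for co-expressing several proteins.
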