Features (pLannotate 1.2.2; 16 found; start..end, strand, type, name):
    104..208     +  promoter       AmpR promoter: bla
    209..1069    +  CDS            AmpR: β-lactamase; bla; confers resistance to ampicillin, carbenicillin, and related antibiotics
   1240..1828    +  rep_origin     ori: high-copy-number ColE1/pMB1/pBR322/pUC origin of replication
   2019..2157    -  misc_feature   bom: basis of mobility region from pBR322
   2259..2450    -  CDS            rop: Rop protein, which maintains plasmids at low copy number; rop
   2467..2847    +  CDS            YPB1_ECOLX: Protein predicted: Swiss-Prot protein existence level 4. From Escherichia coli.
   3089..3989    -  CDS            TcR (fragment): tetracycline efflux protein; tet; confers resistance to tetracycline
   4011..4029    +  promoter       T7 promoter: promoter for bacteriophage T7 RNA polymerase
   4106..4128    +  RBS            RBS: efficient ribosome binding site from bacteriophage T7 gene 10 (Olins and Rangwala, 1989)
   4148..4165    +  CDS            6xHis: 6xHis affinity tag
   4175..4501    +  CDS            TrxA: E. coli thioredoxin; trxA
   4511..4527    +  CDS            TEV site (fragment): tobacco etch virus (TEV) protease recognition and cleavage site
   4603..4652    +  CDS            SET1 (fragment): solubility-enhancement tag derived from T7 phage gene 10B
   4660..4707    +  terminator     T7 terminator: transcription terminator for bacteriophage T7 RNA polymerase
   4733..5025    -  CDS            TcR (fragment): tetracycline efflux protein; tet; confers resistance to tetracycline
   5073..5101    -  promoter       tet promoter: E. coli promoter for tetracycline efflux protein gene
>Addgene plasmid #48292 | pET His6 Thioredoxin TEV cloning vector with BioBrick polycistronic restriction sites (9T) | depositor full sequence | sequence record 69774 | Full Sequence
TTCTTGAAGACGAAAGGGCCTCGTGATACGCCTATTTTTATAGGTTAATGTCATGATAATAATGGTTTCT
TAGACGTCAGGTGGCACTTTTCGGGGAAATGTGCGCGGAACCCCTATTTGTTTATTTTTCTAAATACATT
CAAATATGTATCCGCTCATGAGACAATAACCCTGATAAATGCTTCAATAACATTGAAAAAGGAAGAGTAT
GAGTATTCAACATTTCCGTGTCGCCCTTATTCCCTTTTTTGCGGCATTTTGCCTTCCTGTTTTTGCTCAC
CCAGAAACGCTGGTGAAAGTAAAAGATGCTGAAGATCAGTTGGGTGCACGAGTGGGTTACATCGAACTGG
ATCTCAACAGCGGTAAGATCCTTGAGAGTTTTCGCCCCGAAGAACGTTTTCCAATGATGAGCACTTTTAA
AGTTCTGCTATGTGGCGCGGTATTATCCCGTGTTGACGCCGGGCAAGAGCAACTCGGTCGCCGCATACAC
TATTCTCAGAATGACTTGGTTGAGTACTCACCAGTCACAGAAAAGCATCTTACGGATGGCATGACAGTAA
GAGAATTATGCAGTGCTGCCATAACCATGAGTGATAACACTGCGGCCAACTTACTTCTGACAACGATCGG
AGGACCGAAGGAGCTAACCGCTTTTTTGCACAACATGGGGGATCATGTAACTCGCCTTGATCGTTGGGAA
CCGGAGCTGAATGAAGCCATACCAAACGACGAGCGTGACACCACGATGCCTGCAGCAATGGCAACAACGT
TGCGCAAACTATTAACTGGCGAACTACTTACTCTAGCTTCCCGGCAACAATTAATAGACTGGATGGAGGC
GGATAAAGTTGCAGGACCACTTCTGCGCTCGGCCCTTCCGGCTGGCTGGTTTATTGCTGATAAATCTGGA
GCCGGTGAGCGTGGGTCTCGCGGTATCATTGCAGCACTGGGGCCAGATGGTAAGCCCTCCCGTATCGTAG
TTATCTACACGACGGGGAGTCAGGCAACTATGGATGAACGAAATAGACAGATCGCTGAGATAGGTGCCTC
ACTGATTAAGCATTGGTAACTGTCAGACCAAGTTTACTCATATATACTTTAGATTGATTTAAAACTTCAT
TTTTAATTTAAAAGGATCTAGGTGAAGATCCTTTTTGATAATCTCATGACCAAAATCCCTTAACGTGAGT
TTTCGTTCCACTGAGCGTCAGACCCCGTAGAAAAGATCAAAGGATCTTCTTGAGATCCTTTTTTTCTGCG
CGTAATCTGCTGCTTGCAAACAAAAAAACCACCGCTACCAGCGGTGGTTTGTTTGCCGGATCAAGAGCTA
CCAACTCTTTTTCCGAAGGTAACTGGCTTCAGCAGAGCGCAGATACCAAATACTGTCCTTCTAGTGTAGC
CGTAGTTAGGCCACCACTTCAAGAACTCTGTAGCACCGCCTACATACCTCGCTCTGCTAATCCTGTTACC
AGTGGCTGCTGCCAGTGGCGATAAGTCGTGTCTTACCGGGTTGGACTCAAGACGATAGTTACCGGATAAG
GCGCAGCGGTCGGGCTGAACGGGGGGTTCGTGCACACAGCCCAGCTTGGAGCGAACGACCTACACCGAAC
TGAGATACCTACAGCGTGAGCTATGAGAAAGCGCCACGCTTCCCGAAGGGAGAAAGGCGGACAGGTATCC
GGTAAGCGGCAGGGTCGGAACAGGAGAGCGCACGAGGGAGCTTCCAGGGGGAAACGCCTGGTATCTTTAT
AGTCCTGTCGGGTTTCGCCACCTCTGACTTGAGCGTCGATTTTTGTGATGCTCGTCAGGGGGGCGGAGCC
TATGGAAAAACGCCAGCAACGCGGCCTTTTTACGGTTCCTGGCCTTTTGCTGGCCTTTTGCTCACATGTT
CTTTCCTGCGTTATCCCCTGATTCTGTGGATAACCGTATTACCGCCTTTGAGTGAGCTGATACCGCTCGC
CGCAGCCGAACGACCGAGCGCAGCGAGTCAGTGAGCGAGGAAGCGGAAGAGGCGCGCCATGCGGTATTTT
CTCCTTACGCATCTGTGCGGTATTTCACACCGCATATATGGTGCACTCTCAGTACAATCTGCTCTGATGC
CGCATAGTTAAGCCAGTATACACTCCGCTATCGCTACGTGACTGGGTCATGGCTGCGCCCCGACACCCGC
CAACACCCGCTGACGCGCCCTGACGGGCTTGTCTGCTCCCGGCATCCGCTTACAGACAAGCTGTGACCGT
CTCCGGGAGCTGCATGTGTCAGAGGTTTTCACCGTCATCACCGAAACGCGCGAGGCAGCTGCGGTAAAGC
TCATCAGCGTGGTCGTGAAGCGATTCACAGATGTCTGCCTGTTCATCCGCGTCCAGCTCGTTGAGTTTCT
CCAGAAGCGTTAATGTCTGGCTTCTGATAAAGCGGGCCATGTTAAGGGCGGTTTTTTCCTGTTTGGTCAC
TGATGCCTCCGTGTAAGGGGGATTTCTGTTCATGGGGGTAATGATACCGATGAAACGAGAGAGGATGCTC
ACGATACGGGTTACTGATGATGAACATGCCCGGTTACTGGAACGTTGTGAGGGTAAACAACTGGCGGTAT
GGATGCGGCGGGACCAGAGAAAAATCACTCAGGGTCAATGCCAGCGCTTCGTTAATACAGATGTAGGTGT
TCCACAGGGTAGCCAGCAGCATCCTGCGATGCAGATCCGGAACATAATGGTGCAGGGCGCTGACTTCCGC
GTTTCCAGACTTTACGAAACACGGAAACCGAAGACCATTCATGTTGTTGCTCAGGTCGCAGACGTTTTGC
AGCAGCAGTCGCTTCACGTTCGCTCGCGTATCGGTGATTCATTCTGCTAACCAGTAAGGCAACCCCGCCA
GCCTAGCCGGGTCCTCAACGACAGGAGCACGATCATGCGCACCCGTGGCCAGGACCCAACGCTGCCCGAG
ATGCGCCGCGTGCGGCTGCTGGAGATGGCGGACGCGATGGATATGTTCTGCCAAGGGTTGGTTTGCGCAT
TCACAGTTCTCCGCAAGAATTGATTGGCTCCAATTCTTGGAGTGGTGAATCCGTTAGCGAGGTGCCGCCG
GCTTCCATTCAGGTCGAGGTGGCCCGGCTCCATGCACCGCGACGCAACGCGGGGAGGCAGACAAGGTATA
GGGCGGCGCCTACAATCCATGCCAACCCGTTCCATGTGCTCGCCGAGGCGGCATAAATCGCCGTGACGAT
CAGCGGTCCAGTGATCGAAGTTAGGCTGGTAAGAGCCGCGAGCGATCCTTGAAGCTGTCCCTGATGGTCG
TCATCTACCTGCCTGGACAGCATGGCCTGCAACGCGGGCATCCCGATGCCGCCGGAAGCGAGAAGAATCA
TAATGGGGAAGGCCATCCAGCCTCGCGTCGCGAACGCCAGCAAGACGTAGCCCAGCGCGTCGGCCGCCAT
GCCGGCGATAATGGCCTGCTTCTCGCCGAAACGTTTGGTGGCGGGACCAGTGACGAAGGCTTGAGCGAGG
GCGTGCAAGATTCCGAATACCGCAAGCGACAGGCCGATCATCGTCGCGCTCCAGCGAAAGCGGTCCTCGC
CGAAAATGACCCAGAGCGCTGCCGGCACCTGTCCTACGAGTTGCATGATAAAGAAGACAGTCATAAGTGC
GGCGACGATAGTCATGCCCCGCGCCCACCGGAAGGAGCTGACTGGGTTGAAGGCTCTCAAGGGCATCGGT
CGACGCTCTCCCTTATGCGACTCCTGCATTAGGAAGCAGCCCAGTAGTAGGTTGAGGCCGTTGAGCACCG
CCGCCGCAAGGAATGGTGCATGCAAGGAGATGGCGCCCAACAGTCCCCCGGCCACGGGGCCTGCCACCAT
ACCCACGCCGAAACAAGCGCTCATGAGCCCGAAGTGGCGAGCCCGATCTTCCCCATCGGTGATGTCGGCG
ATATAGGCGCCAGCAACCGCACCTGTGGCGCCGGTGATGCCGGCCACGATGCGTCCGGCGTAGAGGATCG
AGATCTCGATCCCGCGAAATTAATACGACTCACTATAGGGAGACCACAACGGTTTCCCTCTAGTGCCGGC
TCCGGAGAGCTCTTTAATGCGGCCGCTTAATTAACTAGAAATAATTTTGTTTAACTTTAAGAAGGAGATA
TACATATGAAATCTTCTCACCATCACCATCACCATGGTTCTTCTATGAGCGATAAAATTATTCACCTGAC
TGACGACAGTTTTGACACGGATGTACTCAAAGCGGACGGGGCGATCCTCGTCGATTTCTGGGCAGAGTGG
TGCGGTCCGTGCAAAATGATCGCCCCGATTCTGGATGAAATCGCTGACGAATATCAGGGCAAACTGACCG
TTGCAAAACTGAACATCGATCAAAACCCTGGCACTGCGCCGAAATATGGCATCCGTGGTATCCCGACTCT
GCTGCTGTTCAAAAACGGTGAAGTGGCGGCAACCAAAGTGGGTGCACTGTCTAAAGGTCAGTTGAAAGAG
TTCCTCGACGCTAACCTGGCCGGGATCGAGGAAAACCTGTACTTCCAATCCAATATTGGAAGTGGATAAC
GGATCGCGATCGCCCTGCAGGCCGGCCGGTACCACGCGTGCGCGCTGATCCGGCTGCTAACAAAGCCCGA
AAGGAAGCTGAGTTGGCTGCTGCCACCGCTGAGCAATAACTAGCATAACCCCTTGGGGCCTCTAAACGGG
TCTTGAGGGGTTTTTTGCTGAAAGGAGGAACTATATCCGGATATCCACAGGACGGGTGTGGTCGCCATGA
TCGCGTAGTCGATAGTGGCTCCAAGTAGCGAAGCGAGCAGGACTGGGCGGCGGCCAAAGCGGTCGGACAG
TGCTCCGAGAACGGGTGCGCATAGAAATTGCATCAACGCATATAGCGCTAGCAGCACGCCATAGTGACTG
GCGATGCTGTCGGAATGGACGATATCCCGCAAGAGGCCCGGCAGTACCGGCATAACCAAGCCTATGCCTA
CAGCATCCAGGGTGACGGTGCCGAGGATGACGATGAGCGCATTGTTAGATTTCATACACGGTGCCTGACT
GCGTTAGCAATTTAACTGTGATAAACTACCGCATTAAAGCTTATCGATGATAAGCTGTCAAACATGAGAA
