>Addgene plasmid #48292 | pET His6 Thioredoxin TEV cloning vector with BioBrick polycistronic restriction sites (9T) | addgene partial sequence | sequence record 71673 | pBRrevBam 5'-GGTGATGTCGGCGATATAGG-3'
GCGCCGGTGATGCCGGCCACGATGCGTCCGGCGTAGAGGATCGAGATCTCGATCCCGCGAAATTAATACG
ACTCACTATAGGGAGACCACAACGGTTTCCCTCTAGTGCCGGCTCCGGAGAGCTCTTTAATGCGGCCGCT
TAATTAACTAGAAATAATTTTGTTTAACTTTAAGAAGGAGATATACATATGAAATCTTCTCACCATCACC
ATCACCATGGTTCTTCTATGAGCGATAAAATTATTCACCTGACTGACGACAGTTTTGACACGGATGTACT
CAAAGCGGACGGGGCGATCCTCGTCGATTTCTGGGCAGAGTGGTGCGGTCCGTGCAAAATGATCGCCCCG
ATTCTGGATGAAATCGCTGACGAATATCAGGGCAAACTGACCGTTGCAAAACTGAACATCGATCAAAACC
CTGGCACTGCGCCGAAATATGGCATCCGTGGTATCCCGACTCTGCTGCTGTTCAAAAACGGTGAAGTGGC
GGCAACCAAAGTGGGTGCACTGTCTAAAGGTCAGTTGAAAGAGTTCCTCGACGCTAACCTGGCCGGGATC
GAGGAAAACCTGTACTTCCAATCCAATATTGGAAGTGGATAACGGATCGCGATCGCCCTGCAGGCCGGCC
GGTACCACGCGTGCGCGCTGATCCGGCTGCTAACAAAGCCCGAAAGGAAGCTGAGTTGGCTGCTGCCACC
GCTGAGCAATAACTAGCATAACCCCTTGGGGCCTCTAAACGGGTCTTGAGGGGTTTTTTGCTGAAAGGAG
GAACTATATCCGGATATCCACAGGACGGGTGTGGTCGCCATGATCGCGTAGTCGATAGTGGCTCCAAGTA
GCGAAGCGAGCAGGACTGGGCGGCGGCCAAAGCGGTCGGACAGTGCTCCGAGAACGGGTGCGCATAGAAA
TTGCATCAACGCATATAGCGCTAGCAGCACGCCATAGTGACTGGCGATGCTGTCGGAATGGACGATATCC
CGCAAGAGGCCCGGCAGTACCGGCATAACCAAGCCTATGCCTA
